>Addgene plasmid #57554 | mGeos2-VEL-Myotilin-C-14 | addgene full sequence | sequence record 218619 | Addgene NGS Result
ATAGTAATCAATTACGGGGTCATTAGTTCATAGCCCATATATGGAGTTCCGCGTTACATAACTTACGGTA
AATGGCCCGCCTGGCATTATGCCCAGTACATGACCTTATGGGACTTTCCTACTTGGCAGTACATCTACGT
ATTAGTCATCGCTATTACCATGGTGATGCGGTTTTGGCAGTACATCAATGGGCGTGGATAGCGGTTTGAC
TCACGGGGATTTCCAAGTCTCCACCCCATTGACGTCAATGGGAGTTTGTTTTGGCACCAAAATCAACGGG
ACTTTCCAAAATGTCGTAACAACTCCGCCCCATTGACGCAAATGGGCGGTAGGCGTGTACGGTGGGAGGT
CTATATAAGCAGAGCTGGTTTAGTGAACCGTCAGATCCGCTAGCGCTACCGGTCGCCACCATGAGTGCGA
TTAAGCCAGACATGAAGATCAAACTCCGTATGGAAGGCAACGTAAACGGGCACCACTTTGTGATCGACGG
AGATGGTACAGGCAAGCCTTTTGAGGGAAAACAGAGTATGGATCTTGAAGTCAAAGAGGGCGGACCTCTG
CCTTTTGCCTTTGATATCCTGACCACTGCATTCCTGTACGGCAACAGGGTATTCGCCAAATATCCAGACA
ACATACAAGACTATTTTAAGCAGTCGTTTCCTAAGGGGTATTCGTGGGAACGAAGCTTGACTTTCGAAGA
CGGGGGCATTTGCAACGCCAGAAACGACATAACAATGGAAGGGGACACTTTCTATAATAAAGTTCGATTT
TATGGTACCAACTTTCCCGCCAATGGTCCAGTTATGCAGAAGAAGACGCTGAAATGGGAGCCCTCCACTG
AGAAAATGTATGTGCGTGATGGAGTGCTGACGGGTGATGTAGAGATGGCTTTGTTGCTTGAAGGAAATGC
CCATTACCGATGTGACTTCAGAACTACTTACAAAGCTAAGGAGAAGGGTGTCAAGTTACCAGGCGCCCAC
TTTGTGGACCACTGCATTGAGATTTTAAGCCATGACAAAGATTACAACAAGGTTAAGCTGTATGAGCATG
CTGTTGCTCATTCTGGATTGCCTGACAATGCCAGACGATCCGGAAGTGCTGGGAGCGCAAGCGGAAGCGG
AGGCTCCGGTTTTAACTACGAACGTCCAAAACACTTCATCCAGTCCCAAAACCCATGTGGCTCCAGATTG
CAGCCTCCTGGACCAGAAACCTCCAGCTTCTCTAGCCAGACCAAACAGTCTTCCATTATCATCCAGCCCC
GCCAGTGTACAGAGCAAAGATTTTCTGCCTCCTCAACACTGAGCTCTCACATCACCATGTCCTCCTCTGC
TTTCCCTGCTTCTCCCCAGCAGCATGCTGGCTCCAACCCAGGCCAAAGGGTTACAACCACCTATAACCAG
TCCCCAGCCAGCTTCCTCAGCTCCATATTACCATCACAGCCTGATTACAATAGCAGTAAAATCCCTTCCG
CTATGGATTCCAACTATCAACAGTCCTCAGCTGGCCAACCTATAAATGCAAAGCCATCCCAAACTGCAAA
TGCTAAGCCCATACCAAGAACTCCTGATCATGAAATACAAGGATCAAAAGAAGCTTTGATTCAAGATTTG
GAAAGAAAGCTGAAATGCAAGGACACCCTTCTTCATAATGGAAATCAACGTCTAACATATGAAGAGAAGA
TGGCTCGCAGATTGCTAGGACCACAGAATGCAGCTGCTGTGTTTCAAGCTCAGGATGACAGTGGTGCACA
AGACTCGCAGCAACACAACTCAGAACATGCGCGACTGCAAGTTCCTACATCACAAGTAAGAAGTAGATCA
ACCTCAAGGGGAGATGTGAATGATCAGGATGCAATCCAGGAGAAATTTTACCCACCACGTTTCATTCAAG
TGCCAGAGAACATGTCGATTGATGAAGGAAGATTCTGCAGAATGGACTTCAAAGTGAGTGGACTGCCAGC
TCCTGATGTGTCATGGTATCTAAATGGAAGAACAGTTCAATCAGATGATTTGCACAAAATGATAGTGTCT
GAGAAGGGTCTTCATTCACTCATCTTTGAAGTAGTCAGAGCTTCAGATGCAGGGGCTTATGCATGTGTTG
CCAAGAATAGAGCAGGAGAAGCCACCTTCACTGTGCAGCTGGATGTCCTTGCAAAAGAACATAAAAGAGC
ACCAATGTTTATCTACAAACCACAGAGCAAAAAAGTTTTAGAGGGAGATTCAGTGAAACTAGAATGCCAG
ATCTCGGCTATACCTCCACCAAAGCTTTTCTGGAAAAGAAATAATGAAATGGTACAATTCAACACTGACC
GAATAAGCTTATATCAAGATAACACTGGAAGAGTTACTTTACTGATAAAAGATGTAAACAAGAAAGATGC
TGGGTGGTATACTGTGTCAGCAGTTAATGAAGCTGGAGTGACTACATGTAACACAAGATTAGACGTTACG
GCACGTCCAAACCAAACTCTTCCAGCTCCTAAGCAGTTACGGGTTCGACCAACATTCAGCAAATATTTAG
CACTTAATGGGAAAGGTTTGAATGTAAAACAAGCTTTTAACCCAGAAGGAGAATTTCAGCGTTTGGCAGC
TCAATCTGGACTCTATGAAAGTGAAGAACTTTAAGGATCCACCGGATCTAGATAACTGATCATAATCAGC
CATACCACATTTGTAGAGGTTTTACTTGCTTTAAAAAACCTCCCACACCTCCCCCTGAACCTGAAACATA
AAATGAATGCAATTGTTGTTGTTAACTTGTTTATTGCAGCTTATAATGGTTACAAATAAAGCAATAGCAT
CACAAATTTCACAAATAAAGCATTTTTTTCACTGCATTCTAGTTGTGGTTTGTCCAAACTCATCAATGTA
TCTTAAGGCGTAAATTGTAAGCGTTAATATTTTGTTAAAATTCGCGTTAAATTTTTGTTAAATCAGCTCA
TTTTTTAACCAATAGGCCGAAATCGGCAAAATCCCTTATAAATCAAAAGAATAGACCGAGATAGGGT
[37 nt withheld, positions 3008-3044]
AAAGAACGTGGACTCCAACGTCAAAGG
[49 nt withheld, positions 3072-3120]
T
[91 nt withheld, positions 3122-3212]
G
[124 nt withheld, positions 3214-3337]
CAGGTGGCACTTTTCGGGGAAATGTGCGCGGAACCCCTATTTGTTTATTTTTCTAAATACATTCAAATAT
GTATCCGCTCATGAGACAATAACCCTGATAAATGCTTCAATAATATTGAAAAAGGAAGAGTCCTGAGGCG
GAAAGAACCAGCTGTGGAATGTGTGTCAGTTAGGGTGTGGAAAGTCCCCAGGCTCCCCAGCAGGCAGAAG
TATGCAAAGCATGCATCTCAATTAGTCAGCAACCATAGTCCCGCCCCTAACTCCGCCCATCCCGCCCCTA
ACTCCGCCCAGTTCCGCCCATTCTCCGCCCCATGGCTGACTAATTTTTTTTATTTATGCAGAGGCCGAGG
CCGCCTCGGCCTCTGAGCTATTCCAGAAGTAGTGAGGAGGCTTTTTTGGAGGCCTAGGCTTTTGCAAAGA
TCGATCAAGAGACAGGATGAGGATCGTTTCGCATGATTGAACAAGATGGATTGCACGCAGGTTCTCCGGC
CGCTTGGGTGGAGAGGCTATTCGGCTATGACTGGGCACAACAGACAATCGGCTGCTCTGATGCCGCCGTG
TTCCGGCTGTCAGCGCAGGGGCGCCCGGTTCTTTTTGTCAAGACCGACCTGTCCGGTGCCCTGAATGAAC
TGCAAGACGAGGCAGCGCGGCTATCGTGGCTGGCCACGACGGGCGTTCCTTGCGCAGCTGTGCTCGACGT
TGTCACTGAAGCGGGAAGGGACTGGCTGCTATTGGGCGAAGTGCCGGGGCAGGATCTCCTGTCATCTCAC
CTTGCTCCTGCCGAGAAAGTATCCATCATGGCTGATGCAATGCGGCGGCTGCATACGCTTGATCCGGCTA
CCTGCCCATTCGACCACCAAGCGAAACATCGCATCGAGCGAGCACGTACTCGGATGGAAGCCGGTCTTGT
CGATCAGGATGATCTGGACGAAGAGCATCAGGGGCTCGCGCCAGCCGAACTGTTCGCCAGGCTCAAGGCG
AGCATGCCCGACGGCGAGGATCTCGTCGTGACCCATGGCGATGCCTGCTTGCCGAATATCATGGTGGAAA
ATGGCCGCTTTTCTGGATTCATCGACTGTGGCCGGCTGGGTGTGGCGGACCGCTATCAGGACATAGCGTT
GGCTACCCGTGATATTGCTGAAGAGCTTGGCGGCGAATGGGCTGACCGCTTCCTCGTGCTTTACGGTATC
GCCGCTCCCGATTCGCAGCGCATCGCCTTCTATCGCCTTCTTGACGAGTTCTTCTGAGCGGGACTCTGGG
GTTCGAAATGACCGACCAAGCGACGCCCAACCTGCCATCACGAGATTTCGATTCCACCGCCGCCTTCTAT
GAAAGGTTGGGCTTCGGAATCGTTTTCCGGGACGCCGGCTGGATGATCCTCCAGCGCGGGGATCTCATGC
TGGAGTTCTTCGCCCACCCTAGGGGGAGGCTAACTGAAACACGGAAGGAGACAATACCGGAAGGAACCCG
CGCTATGACGGCAATAAAAAGACAGAATAAAACGCACGGTGTTGGGTCGTTTGTTCATAAACGCGGGGTT
CGGTCCCAGGGCTGGCACTCTGTCGATACCCCACCGAGACCCCATTGGGGCCAATACGCCCGCGTTTCTT
CCTTTTCCCCACCCCACCCCCCAAGTTCGGGTGAAGGCCCAGGGCTCGCAGCCAACGTCGGGGCGGCAGG
CCCTGCCATAGCCTCAGGTTACTCATATATACTTTAGATTGATTTAAAACTTCATTTTTAATTTAAAAGG
ATCTAGGTGAAGATCCTTTTTGATAATCTCATGACCAAAATCCCTTAACGTGAGTTTTCGTTCCACTGAG
CGTCAGACCCCGTAGAAAAGATCAAAGGATCTTCTTGAGATCCTTTTTTTCTGCGCGTAATCTGCTGCTT
GCAAACAAAAAAACCACCGCTACCAGCGGTGGTTTGTTTGCCGGATCAAGAGCTACCAACTCTTTTTCCG
AAGGTAACTGGCTTCAGCAGAGCGCAGATACCAAATACTGTTCTTCTAGTGTAGCCGTAGTTAGGCCACC
ACTTCAAGAACTCTGTAGCACCGCCTACATACCTCGCTCTGCTAATCCTGTTACCAGTGGCTGCTGCCAG
TGGCGATAAGTCGTGTCTTACCGGGTTGGACTCAAGACGATAGTTACCGGATAAGGCGCAGCGGTCGGGC
TGAACGGGGGGTTCGTGCACACAGCCCAGCTTGGAGCGAACGACCTACACCGAACTGAGATACCTACAGC
GTGAGCTATGAGAAAGCGCCACGCTTCCCGAAGGGAGAAAGGCGGACAGGTATCCGGTAAGCGGCAGGGT
CGGAACAGGAGAGCGCACGAGGGAGCTTCCAGGGGGAAACGCCTGGTATCTTTATAGTCCTGTCGGGTTT
CGCCACCTCTGACTTGAGCGTCGATTTTTGTGATGCTCGTCAGGGGGGCGGAGCCTATGGAAAAACGCCA
GCAACGCGGCCTTTTTACGGTTCCTGGCCTTTTGCTGGCCTTTTGCTCACATGTTCTTTCCTGCGTTATC
CCCTGATTCTGTGGATAACCGTATTACCGCCATGCATTAGTTATTA
Features (pLannotate 1.2.2; 14 found; start..end, strand, type, name):
     65..162     +  enhancer       CMV enhancer (fragment): human cytomegalovirus immediate early enhancer; contains an 18-bp deletion relative to the standard CMV enhancer
    163..366     +  promoter       CMV promoter: human cytomegalovirus (CMV) immediate early promoter
    411..1088    +  CDS            Skylan-NS: Skylan-NS is a photoswitchable green fluorescent protein published in 2016, derived from Lobophyllia hemprichii. It has moderate acid sensitivity.
   1131..2621    +  CDS            MYOT: MYOTI_HUMAN - Also known as TTID. Experimental evidence at protein level: Swiss-Prot protein existence level 1. Component of a complex of multiple actin cross-linking proteins. Involved in the control of myofibril assembly and stability at the Z lines in muscle cells. From Homo sapiens (Human).
   2647..2731    +  CDS            large T antigen (fragment): large T antigen from SV40 (simian virus 40)
   2754..2875    +  polyA_signal   SV40 poly(A) signal: SV40 polyadenylation signal
   2909..3337    -  rep_origin     f1 ori (sequence partly withheld): f1 bacteriophage origin of replication; arrow indicates direction of (+) strand synthesis
   3364..3468    +  promoter       AmpR promoter: bla
   3537..3747    +  promoter       SV40 promoter: SV40 early promoter
   3790..4584    +  CDS            NeoR/KanR: aminoglycoside phosphotransferase from Tn5; aph(3')-II (or nptII); confers resistance to neomycin, kanamycin, and G418 (Geneticin®)
   4605..4757    +  CDS            ble (fragment): BLE_KLEPN - Experimental evidence at protein level: Swiss-Prot protein existence level 1. Binding protein with a strong affinity to the bleomycin family of antibiotics. Binds to CL990; an antimitotic-antibiotic compound. From Klebsiella pneumoniae.
   4816..4863    +  polyA_signal   HSV TK poly(A) signal: herpes simplex virus thymidine kinase polyadenylation signal (Cole and Stacy, 1985)
   4954..4970    -  polyA_signal   bGH poly(A) signal (fragment): bovine growth hormone polyadenylation signal
   5192..5780    +  rep_origin     ori: high-copy-number ColE1/pMB1/pBR322/pUC origin of replication
