[The description below was written by a language model from this plasmid's Addgene catalogue record and pLannotate feature annotations shown in this document.]
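Description:
mGeos2-VEL-Myotilin-C-14 is a mammalian expression plasmid built on the mGeos2-VEL-C1 backbone, a C1-style fluorescent protein fusion vector. It expresses human myotilin (MYOT) joined to the C-terminus of the fluorescent protein mGeos2-VEL. The sequenced record is about 5.9 kb. It replicates in E. coli from a high-copy ColE1/pUC-type origin and also carries an f1 phage origin. A single Tn5 NeoR/KanR cassette provides both selections. The bacterial AmpR (bla) promoter drives it for kanamycin selection in bacteria. The SV40 early promoter, paired with an HSV TK polyadenylation signal, drives it for G418 selection of transfected mammalian cells.

The expression unit starts with the CMV immediate early enhancer/promoter, followed by the fluorescent protein open reading frame, a short linker region, and the full myotilin coding sequence. It ends with an SV40 poly(A) signal. The automated annotation labels the fluorescent protein as Skylan-NS, a related photoswitchable protein derived from Lobophyllia hemprichii. This most likely reflects sequence similarity within that protein family, since the catalogue entry names the tag as mGeos2-VEL. The small large T antigen, ble and bGH poly(A) fragments in the feature table look like backbone remnants rather than functional parts.

Myotilin is a component of actin cross-linking complexes involved in myofibril assembly and stability at muscle Z lines, and the record accordingly lists the fusion as a cytoskeleton localization marker. Two excitation/emission pairs are recorded (503/514 nm and 569/581 nm), indicating green and red spectral states. The plasmid is therefore suited to live-cell imaging of myotilin-containing cytoskeletal structures. The record does not describe any specific imaging application.
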