Addgene plasmid #57554: mGeos2-VEL-Myotilin-C-14
Purpose: Localization: Cytoskeleton, Excitation: 503 / 569, Emission: 514 / 581
Depositing lab: Michael Davidson. Depositing organization: Florida State University, Tallahassee.
Backbone
  Vector backbone: mGeos2-VEL-C1
  Backbone size w/o insert (bp): 4750
  Vector type: Mammalian Expression
  Selectable markers: Neomycin (select with G418)
Growth in bacteria
  Bacterial resistance: Kanamycin, 50 μg/mL
  Growth temperature: 37°C
  Growth strain: DH5alpha
  Copy number: High Copy
Gene/Insert
  Gene/Insert name: Myotilin (alt name: NM_006790.1)
  Species: H. sapiens (human)
  Entrez Gene: MYOT
  Promoter: CMV
  Tag / fusion protein: mGeos2-VEL (N terminal on backbone)
  Cloning method: Unknown
  Sequencing primers: 5′ CMV-F; 3′ SV40pA-R
Terms and licenses: Academic/Nonprofit Terms; Industry Terms
Depositor comments: . Excitation = 503 / 569; Emission = 514 / 581
How to cite: mGeos2-VEL-Myotilin-C-14 was a gift from Michael Davidson (Addgene plasmid # 57554 ; http://n2t.net/addgene:57554 ; RRID:Addgene_57554)
