>Addgene plasmid #57554 | mGeos2-VEL-Myotilin-C-14 | depositor partial sequence | sequence record 88700 | insert sequence
ACGTCAGATCCGCTAGCGCTACCGGTCGCCACCATGAGTGCGATTAAGCCAGACATGAAGATCAAACTCC
GTATGGAAGGCAACGTAAACGGGCACCACTTTGTGATCGACGGAGATGGTACAGGCAAGCCTTTTGAGGG
AAAACAGAGTATGGATCTTGAAGTCAAAGAGGGCGGACCTCTGCCTTTTGCCTTTGATATCCTGACCACT
GCATTCCTGTACGGCAACAGGGTATTCGCCAAATATCCAGACAACATACAAGACTATTTTAAGCAGTCGT
TTCCTAAGGGGTATTCGTGGGAACGAAGCTTGACTTTCGAAGACGGGGGCATTTGCAACGCCAGAAACGA
CATAACAATGGAAGGGGACACTTTCTATAATAAAGTTCGATTTTATGGTACCAACTTTCCCGCCAATGGT
CCAGTTATGCAGAAGAAGACGCTGAAATGGGAGCCCTCCACTGAGAAAATGTATGTGCGTGATGGAGTGC
TGACGGGTGATGTAGAGATGGCTTTGTTGCTTGAAGGAAATGCCCATTACCGATGTGACTTCAGAACTAC
TTACAAAGCTAAGGAGAAGGGTGTCAAGTTACCAGGCGCCCACTTTGTGGACCACTGCATTGAGATTTTA
AGCCATGACAAAGATTACAACAAGGTTAAGCTGTATGAGCATGCTGTTGCTCATTCTGGATTGCCTGACA
ATGCCAGACGATCCGGAAGTGCTGGGAGCGCAAGCGGAAGCGGAGGCTCCGGTTTTAACTACGAACGTCC
AAAACACTTCATCCAGTCCCAAAACCCATGTGGCTCCAGATTGCAGCCTCCTGGACCAGAAACCTCCAGC
TTCTCTAGCCAGACCAAACAGTCTTCCATTATCATCCAGCCCCGCCAGTGTACAGAGCAAAGATTTTCTG
CCTCCTCAACACTGAGCTCTCACATCACCATGTCCTCCTCTGCTTTCCCTGCTTCTCCCCAGCAGCATGC
TGGCTCCAACCCAGGCCAAAGGGTTACAACCACCTATAACCAGTCCCCAGCCAGCTTCCTCAGCTCCATA
TTACCATCACAGCCTGATTACAATAGCAGTAAAATCCCTTCCGCTATGGATTCCAACTATCAACAGTCCT
CAGCTGGCCAACCTATAAATGCAAAGCCATCCCAAACTGCAAATGCTAAGCCCATACCAAGAACTCCTGA
TCATGAAATACAAGGATCAAAAGAAGCTTTGATTCAAGATTTGGAAAGAAAGCTGAAATGCAAGGACACC
CTTCTTCATAATGGAAATCAACGTCTAACATATGAAGAGAAGATGGCTCGCAGATTGCTAGGACCACAGA
ATGCAGCTGCTGTGTTTCAAGCTCAGGATGACAGTGGTGCACAAGACTCGCAGCAACACAACTCAGAACA
TGCGCGACTGCAAGTTCCTACATCACAAGTAAGAAGTAGATCAACCTCAAGGGGAGATGTGAATGATCAG
GATGCAATCCAGGAGAAATTTTACCCACCACGTTTCATTCAAGTGCCAGAGAACATGTCGATTGATGAAG
GAAGATTCTGCAGAATGGACTTCAAAGTGAGTGGACTGCCAGCTCCTGATGTGTCATGGTATCTAAATGG
AAGAACAGTTCAATCAGATGATTTGCACAAAATGATAGTGTCTGAGAAGGGTCTTCATTCACTCATCTTT
GAAGTAGTCAGAGCTTCAGATGCAGGGGCTTATGCATGTGTTGCCAAGAATAGAGCAGGAGAAGCCACCT
TCACTGTGCAGCTGGATGTCCTTGCAAAAGAACATAAAAGAGCACCAATGTTTATCTACAAACCACAGAG
CAAAAAAGTTTTAGAGGGAGATTCAGTGAAACTAGAATGCCAGATCTCGGCTATACCTCCACCAAAGCTT
TTCTGGAAAAGAAATAATGAAATGGTACAATTCAACACTGACCGAATAAGCTTATATCAAGATAACACTG
GAAGAGTTACTTTACTGATAAAAGATGTAAACAAGAAAGATGCTGGGTGGTATACTGTGTCAGCAGTTAA
TGAAGCTGGAGTGACTACATGTAACACAAGATTAGACGTTACGGCACGTCCAAACCAAACTCTTCCAGCT
CCTAAGCAGTTACGGGTTCGACCAACATTCAGCAAATATTTAGCACTTAATGGGAAAGGTTTGAATGTAA
AACAAGCTTTTAACCCAGAAGGAGAATTTCAGCGTTTGGCAGCTCAATCTGGACTCTATGAAAGTGAAGA
ACTTTAAGGATCCACCGGATCTAGATAACTGATCATAATCAGCCATACCA
